Addgene plasmid #92328: pJB153
Purpose: Express mEos3.2 tagged ZapA in E coli
Depositing lab: Jie Xiao. Depositing organization: Johns Hopkins University and School of Medicine. Publication: Influence of FtsZ GTPase activity and concentration on nanoscale Z-ring structure in vivo revealed by three-dimensional Superresolution imaging. Lyu Z, Coltharp C, Yang X, Xiao J. Biopolymers. 2016 Oct;105(10):725-34. doi: 10.1002/bip.22895. PubMed 27310678.
Backbone
  Vector backbone: pCA24N
  Vector type: Bacterial Expression
Growth in bacteria
  Bacterial resistance: Chloramphenicol, 25 μg/mL
  Growth temperature: 37°C
  Growth strain: DH5alpha
  Growth instructions: Note the depositor uses BW25113 for molecular/imaging assays, as this strain provided a more “wild-type” background.
  Copy number: High Copy
Gene/Insert
  Gene/Insert name: ZapA
  Species: E. coli
  Insert size (bp): 327
  Promoter: T5-lac
  Tag / fusion protein: mEos3.2 (N terminal on insert)
  Cloning method: Restriction Enzyme; 5′ cloning site SpeI (not destroyed); 3′ cloning site SalI (not destroyed)
  Sequencing primers: 5′ ctttcgtcttcacctcgagaaatc; 3′ gctaattaagcttggctgcaggt
Terms and licenses: Academic/Nonprofit Terms; Industry Terms: Not Available to Industry
How to cite: pJB153 was a gift from Jie Xiao (Addgene plasmid # 92328 ; http://n2t.net/addgene:92328 ; RRID:Addgene_92328)
