[The description below was written by a language model from this plasmid's Addgene catalogue record and pLannotate feature annotations shown in this document.]
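Description:
pJB153 is a bacterial expression plasmid built on the pCA24N backbone for producing a fluorescently tagged version of the E. coli cell division protein ZapA. It replicates from a high-copy ColE1/pMB1-type origin and is selected with chloramphenicol through a cat promoter-driven chloramphenicol acetyltransferase gene. The sequenced plasmid is about 5.5 kb. The annotation also picks up several short backbone remnants (fragments of rop, bom, IS1, β-lactamase and lacZα, along with a lac promoter/CAP site region downstream of lacI). These appear to be leftovers of the vector's construction history rather than functional parts.

The expression cassette is driven by the T5-lac promoter, a phage T5 promoter recognised by E. coli RNA polymerase that carries an embedded lac operator and is followed by a second operator. The plasmid also encodes lacI under its own promoter, so repression is supplied in cis and expression can be induced with IPTG without relying on a specialised host such as a T7 polymerase strain. Downstream, the mEos3.2 coding sequence is joined through a short linker region to the N-terminus of zapA, which was cloned between SpeI and SalI sites, and the transcript ends at the lambda t0 terminator. mEos3.2 is a monomeric green-to-red photoconvertible fluorescent protein suited to single-molecule localisation microscopy. ZapA is an early-recruited, non-essential FtsZ-associated protein that promotes bundling of FtsZ protofilaments at mid-cell. The construct is therefore intended for imaging ZapA localisation in live or fixed E. coli, and the associated work concerns three-dimensional superresolution analysis of nanoscale Z-ring structure.
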