Features (pLannotate 1.2.2; 19 found; start..end, strand, type, name):
    116..160     +  promoter       T5 promoter: bacteriophage T5 promoter for E. coli RNA polymerase, with embedded lac operator
    168..184     +  protein_bind   lac operator: The lac repressor binds to the lac operator to inhibit transcription in E. coli. This inhibition can be relieved by adding lactose or isopropyl-β-D-thiogalactopyranoside (IPTG). lac repressor encoded by lacI
    227..904     +  CDS            mEos3.2: mEos3.2 is a photoconvertible green/yellow fluorescent protein published in 2012, derived from Lobophyllia hemprichii. It is reported to be a rapidly-maturing monomer with moderate acid sensitivity.
    941..1264    +  CDS            zapA: ZAPA_ECOLI - Also known as ygfE. Experimental evidence at protein level: Swiss-Prot protein existence level 1. Activator of cell division through the inhibition of FtsZ GTPase activity, therefore promoting FtsZ assembly into bundles of protofilaments necessary for the formation of the division Z ring. It is recruited early at mid-cell but it is not essential for cell division. From Escherichia coli (strain K12).
   1316..1410    +  terminator     lambda t0 terminator: transcription terminator from phage lambda
   1447..1486    +  CDS            rop (fragment): Rop protein, which maintains plasmids at low copy number; rop
   1588..1628    +  misc_feature   bom (fragment): basis of mobility region from pBR322
   1710..1846    -  mobile_element IS1 (fragment): prokaryotic transposable element IS1
   1967..2069    +  promoter       cat promoter: promoter of the E. coli cat gene encoding chloramphenicol acetyltransferase
   2070..2729    +  CDS            CmR: chloramphenicol acetyltransferase; cat; confers resistance to chloramphenicol
   3037..3108    +  CDS            bla(M) (fragment): β-lactamase lacking the signal sequence; bla(M); allows cytosolic expression of β-lactamase
   3280..3868    +  rep_origin     ori: high-copy-number ColE1/pMB1/pBR322/pUC origin of replication
   4054..4105    -  misc_feature   bom (fragment): basis of mobility region from pBR322
   4112..4189    +  promoter       lacI promoter: lacI
   4190..5272    +  CDS            lacI: lac repressor; lacI; The lac repressor binds to the lac operator to inhibit transcription in E. coli. This inhibition can be relieved by adding lactose or isopropyl-β-D-thiogalactopyranoside (IPTG).
   5285..5306    +  protein_bind   CAP binding site: CAP binding activates transcription in the presence of cAMP. E. coli catabolite activator protein
   5321..5351    +  promoter       lac promoter: promoter for the E. coli lac operon
   5359..5375    +  protein_bind   lac operator: The lac repressor binds to the lac operator to inhibit transcription in E. coli. This inhibition can be relieved by adding lactose or isopropyl-β-D-thiogalactopyranoside (IPTG). lac repressor encoded by lacI
   5395..36      +  CDS            lacZα (fragment) (across the origin): LacZα fragment of β-galactosidase; lacZ fragment
>Addgene plasmid #92328 | pJB153 | addgene full sequence | sequence record 190345 | Addgene NGS Result
AAGAGGCCCGCACCGATCGCCCTTCCCAACAGTTGCCTAAGAAACCATTATTATCATGACATTAACCTAT
AAAAATAGGCGTATCACGAGGCCCTTTCGTCTTCACCTCGAGAAATCATAAAAAATTTATTTGCTTTGTG
AGCGGATAACAATTATAATAGATTCAATTGTGAGCGGATAACAATTTCACACAGAATTCATTAAAGAGGA
GAAATTAACTACTAGTATGAGTGCGATTAAGCCAGACATGAAGATCAAACTCCGTATGGAAGGCAACGTA
AACGGGCACCACTTTGTGATCGACGGAGATGGTACAGGCAAGCCTTTTGAGGGAAAACAGAGTATGGATC
TTGAAGTCAAAGAGGGCGGACCTCTGCCTTTTGCCTTTGATATCCTGACCACTGCATTCCATTACGGCAA
CAGGGTATTCGCCAAATATCCAGACAACATACAAGACTATTTTAAGCAGTCGTTTCCTAAGGGGTATTCG
TGGGAACGAAGCTTGACTTTCGAAGACGGGGGCATTTGCAATGCCAGAAACGACATAACAATGGAAGGGG
ACACTTTCTATAATAAAGTTCGATTTTATGGTACCAACTTTCCCGCCAATGGTCCAGTTATGCAGAAGAA
GACGCTGAAATGGGAGCCCTCCACTGAGAAAATGTATGTGCGTGATGGAGTGCTGACGGGTGATATTGAA
ATGGCTTTGTTGCTTGAAGGAAATGCCCATTACCGATGTGACTTCAGAACTACTTACAAAGCTAAGGAGA
AGGGTGTCAAGTTACCAGGCGCACACTTTGTGGACCACTGCATTGAGATTTTAAGCCATGACAAAGATTA
CAACAAGGTTAAGCTGTATGAGCATGCTGTTGCTCATTCTGGATTGCCTGACAATGCCAGACGAGGATCC
GCTGGCTCCGCTGCTGGTTCTGGCGAATTCTCTGCACAACCCGTCGATATCCAAATTTTTGGCCGTTCAC
TGCGTGTGAACTGCCCGCCTGACCAAAGGGATGCGTTGAATCAGGCAGCGGACGATCTGAACCAACGGTT
GCAAGATCTGAAAGAACGCACTAGAGTCACAAATACTGAACAGTTGGTCTTCATTGCCGCATTGAATATC
AGCTATGAGTTAGCGCAAGAAAAAGCAAAGACTCGTGACTACGCGGCAAGTATGGAACAGCGTATTCGGA
TGCTGCAGCAGACCATAGAACAAGCGTTACTTGAACAAGGTCGCATCACCGAAAAAACTAACCAAAACTT
TGAATGAGCGGCCGCTAAGGGTCGACCTGCAGCCAAGCTTAATTAGCTGAGCTTGGACTCCTGTTGATAG
ATCCAGTAATGACCTCAGAACTCCATCTGGATTTGTTCAGAACGCTCGGTTGCCGCCGGGCGTTTTTTAT
TGGTGAGAATCCAAGCTAGGGGAATTCATCGTGACTGACTGACGATCTGCCTCGCGCGTTTCGGTGATGA
CGGTGAAAACCTCTGACACATGCAGCTCCCGGAGACGGTCACAGCTTGTCTGTAAGCGGATGCCGGGAGC
AGACAAGCCCGTCAGGGCGCGTCAGCGGGTGTTGGCGGGTGTCGGGGCGCAGCCATGACCCGGTCACGTA
GCGATAGCGGAGTGTATAATTCTTGAAGACGAAAGGGCCTCGTGATACGCCTATTTTTATAGGTTAATGT
CATGATAATAATGGTTTCTTAGGATCCGGGATGTCCGGCGGTGCTTTTGCCGTTACGCACCACCCCGTCA
GTAGCTGAACAGGAGGGACAGCTGATAGAAACAGAAGCCACTGGAGCACCTCAAAAACACCATCATACAC
TAAATCAGTAAGTTGGCAGCATCACCCGACGCACTTTGCGCCGAATAAATACCTGTGACGGAAGATCACT
TCGCAGAATAAATAAATCCTGGTGTCCCTGTTGATACCGGGAAGCCCTGGGCCAACTTTTGGCGAAAATG
AGACGTTGATCGGCACGTAAGAGGTTCCAACTTTCACCATAATGAAATAAGATCACTACCGGGCGTATTT
TTTGAGTTATCGAGATTTTCAGGAGCTAAGGAAGCTAAAATGGAGAAAAAAATCACTGGATATACCACCG
TTGATATATCCCAATGGCATCGTAAAGAACATTTTGAGGCATTTCAGTCAGTTGCTCAATGTACCTATAA
CCAGACCGTTCAGCTGGATATTACGGCCTTTTTAAAGACCGTAAAGAAAAATAAGCACAAGTTTTATCCG
GCCTTTATTCACATTCTTGCCCGCCTGATGAATGCTCATCCGGAATTCCGTATGGCAATGAAAGACGGTG
AGCTGGTGATATGGGATAGTGTTCACCCTTGTTACACCGTTTTCCATGAGCAAACTGAAACGTTTTCATC
GCTCTGGAGTGAATACCACGACGATTTCCGGCAGTTTCTACACATATATTCGCAAGATGTGGCGTGTTAC
GGTGAAAACCTGGCCTATTTCCCTAAAGGGTTTATTGAGAATATGTTTTTCGTCTCAGCCAATCCCTGGG
TGAGTTTCACCAGTTTTGATTTAAACGTGGCCAATATGGACAACTTCTTCGCCCCCGTTTTCACCATGGG
CAAATATTATACGCAAGGCGACAAGGTGCTGATGCCGCTGGCGATTCAGGTTCATCATGCCGTTTGTGAT
GGCTTCCATGTCGGCAGAATGCTTAATGAATTACAACAGTACTGCGATGAGTGGCAGGGCGGGGCGTAAT
TTTTTTAAGGCAGTTATTGGTGCCCTTAAACGCCTGGTTGCTACGCCTGAATAAGTGATAATAAGCGGAT
GAATGGCAGAAATTCGAAAGCAAATTCGACCCGGTCGTCGGTTCAGGGCAGGGTCGTTAAATAGCCGCTT
ATGTCTATTGCTGGTTTACCGGTTTATTGACTACCGGAAGCAGTGTGACCGTGTGCTTCTCAAATGCCTG
AGGCCAGTTTGCTCAGGCTCTCCCCGTGGAGGTAATAATTGACGTTATGATCATTTATTCTGCCTCCCAG
AGCCTGATAAAAACGGTTACCGGATCGAGTCAGGCAACTATGGATGAACGAAATAGACAGATCGCTTAGA
TAGGTGCCTCACTGATTAAGCATTGGTAACTGTCAGACCAAGTTTACTCATATATACTTTAGATTGATTT
AAAACTTCATTTTTAATTTAAAAGGATCTAGGTGAAGATCCTTTTTGATAATCTCATGACCAAAATCCCT
TAACGTGAGTTTTCGTTCCACTGAGCGTCAGACCCCGTAGAAAAGATCAAAGGATCTTCTTGAGATCCTT
TTTTTCTGCGCGTAATCTGCTGCTTGCAAACAAAAAAACCACCGCTACCAGCGGTGGTTTGTTTGCCGGA
TCAAGAGCTACCAACTCTTTTTCCGAAGGTAACTGGCTTCAGCAGAGCGCAGATACCAAATACTGTCCTT
CTAGTGTAGCCGTAGTTAGGCCACCACTTCAAGAACTCTGTAGCACCGCCTACATACCTCGCTCTGCTAA
TCCTGTTACCAGTGGCTGCTGCCAGTGGCGATAAGTCGTGTCTTACCGGGTTGGACTCAAGACGATAGTT
ACCGGATAAGGCGCAGCGGTCGGACTGAACGGGGGGTTCGTGCACACAGCCCAGCTTGGAGCGAACGACC
TACACCGAACTGAGATACCTACAGCGTGAGCTATGAGAAAGCGCCACGCTTCCCGAAGGGAGAAAGGCGG
ACAGGTATCCGGTAAGCGGCAGGGTCGGAACAGGAGAGCGCACGAGGGAGCTTCCAGGGGGAAACGCCTG
GTATCTTTATAGTCCTGTCGGGTTTCGCCACCTCTGACTTGAGCGTCGATTTTTGTGATGCTCGTCAGGG
GGGCGGAGCCTATGGAAAAACGCCAGCAACGCGGCCTTTTTACGGTTCCTGGCCTTTTGCTGGCCTTTTG
CTCACATGTTCTTTCCTGCGTTATCCCCTGATTCTGTGGATAACCGTATTACCGCCTTTGAGTGAGCTGA
TACCGCTCGCCGCAGCCGAACGACCGAGCGCAGCGAGTCAGTGAGCGAGGAAGCGGAAGAGCGCCTGATG
CGGTATTTTCTCCTTACGCATCTGTGCGGTATTTCACACCGCATAAATTCCGACACCATCGAATGGCGCA
AAACCTTTCGCGGTATGGCATGATAGCGCCCGGAAGAGAGTCAATTCAGGGTGGTGAATGTGAAACCAGT
AACGTTATACGATGTCGCAGAGTATGCCGGTGTCTCTTATCAGACCGTTTCCCGCGTGGTGAACCAGGCC
AGCCACGTTTCTGCGAAAACGCGGGAAAAAGTGGAAGCGGCGATGGCGGAGCTGAATTACATTCCCAACC
GCGTGGCACAACAACTGGCGGGCAAACAGTCGTTGCTGATTGGCGTTGCCACCTCCAGTCTGGCCCTGCA
CGCGCCGTCGCAAATTGTCGCGGCGATTAAATCTCGCGCCGATCAACTGGGTGCCAGCGTGGTGGTGTCG
ATGGTAGAACGAAGCGGCGTCGAAGCCTGTAAAGCGGCGGTGCACAATCTTCTCGCGCAACGCGTCAGTG
GGCTGATCATTAACTATCCGCTGGATGACCAGGATGCCATTGCTGTGGAAGCTGCCTGCACTAATGTTCC
GGCGTTATTTCTTGATGTCTCTGACCAGACACCCATCAACAGTATTATTTTCTCCCATGAAGACGGTACG
CGACTGGGCGTGGAGCATCTGGTCGCATTGGGTCACCAGCAAATCGCGCTGTTAGCGGGCCCATTAAGTT
CTGTCTCGGCGCGTCTGCGTCTGGCTGGCTGGCATAAATATCTCACTCGCAATCAAATTCAGCCGATAGC
GGAACGGGAAGGCGACTGGAGTGCCATGTCCGGTTTTCAACAAACCATGCAAATGCTGAATGAGGGCATC
GTTCCCACTGCGATGCTGGTTGCCAACGATCAGATGGCGCTGGGCGCAATGCGCGCCATTACCGAGTCCG
GGCTGCGCGTTGGTGCGGATATCTCGGTAGTGGGATACGACGATACCGAAGACAGCTCATGTTATATCCC
GCCGTTAACCACCATCAAACAGGATTTTCGCCTGCTGGGGCAAACCAGCGTGGACCGCTTGCTGCAACTC
TCTCAGGGCCAGGCGGTGAAGGGCAATCAGCTGTTGCCCGTCTCACTGGTGAAAAGAAAAACCACCCTGG
CGCCCAATACGCAAACCGCCTCTCCCCGCGCGTTGGCCGATTCATTAATGCAGCTGGCACGACAGGTTTC
CCGACTGGAAAGCGGGCAGTGAGCGCAACGCAACTAATGTAAGTTAGCTCACTCATTAGGCACCCCAGGC
TTTACACTTTATGCTTCCGGCTCGTATGTTGTGTGGAATTGTGAGCGGATAACAATTTCACACAGGAAAC
AGCTATGACCATGATTACGGATTCACTGGCCGTCGTTTTACAACGTCGTGACTGGGAAAACCCTGGCGTT
ACCCAACTTAATCGCCTTGCAGCACATCCCCCTTTCGCCAGCTGGCGTAATAGCG
